Addgene plasmid #219396: pCMV-Myc-HNF4A
Purpose: Express HNF4A in mammalian cells
Depositing lab: Yoichi Furukawa. Depositing organization: University of Tokyo, Institute of Medical Science (IMS). Publication: Wnt/beta-catenin signaling regulates amino acid metabolism through the suppression of CEBPA and FOXA1 in liver cancer cells. Nakagawa S, Yamaguchi K, Takane K, Tabata S, Ikenoue T, Furukawa Y. Commun Biol. 2024 Apr 29;7(1):510. doi: 10.1038/s42003-024-06202-9. PubMed 38684876.
Backbone
  Vector backbone: pCMV-Myc
  Backbone manufacturer: Clontech
  Vector type: Mammalian Expression
Growth in bacteria
  Bacterial resistance: Ampicillin, 100 μg/mL
  Growth temperature: 37°C
  Growth strain: DH5alpha
  Copy number: High Copy
Gene/Insert
  Gene/Insert name: HNF4A
  Species: H. sapiens (human)
  Entrez Gene: HNF4A (a.k.a. FRTS4, HNF4, HNF4a7, HNF4a8, HNF4a9, HNF4alpha, MODY, MODY1, NR2A1, NR2A21, TCF, TCF-14, TCF14)
  Tag / fusion protein: N terminal Myc tag (N terminal on backbone)
  Cloning method: Restriction Enzyme; 5′ cloning site EcoRI (not destroyed); 3′ cloning site BglII (not destroyed)
  Sequencing primers: 5′ AGGCCTGTACGGAAGTGTTACTT; 3′ GTGGTTTGTCCAAACTCATCAATG
Terms and licenses: Academic/Nonprofit Terms; Industry Terms: Not Available to Industry
How to cite: pCMV-Myc-HNF4A was a gift from Yoichi Furukawa (Addgene plasmid # 219396 ; http://n2t.net/addgene:219396 ; RRID:Addgene_219396)
