[The description below was written by a language model from this plasmid's Addgene catalogue record and pLannotate feature annotations shown in this document.]
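Description:
pCMV-Myc-HNF4A is a 5.2 kb mammalian expression plasmid built on the Clontech pCMV-Myc backbone and designed to express human HNF4A (hepatocyte nuclear factor 4 alpha, NR2A1) with an N-terminal Myc epitope tag supplied by the vector. It is propagated in E. coli as a high-copy plasmid through a ColE1/pUC-type origin and selected with ampicillin via the β-lactamase gene and its native promoter. Short remnants of lacZα, lacI, the lac promoter/operator, rop and the pBR322 bom region are also annotated. These are leftover fragments of the bacterial backbone and have no role in the expression cassette. No mammalian selection marker is annotated, so the plasmid appears suited to transient transfection.

The expression unit consists of the human cytomegalovirus immediate-early enhancer and promoter, followed by a modified SV40 intron with splice donor and acceptor sites, which generally improves transcript processing and expression. Next come the HNF4A coding sequence, cloned between EcoRI and BglII sites that both remain intact, and an SV40 polyadenylation signal. The Myc tag is not called as a separate feature in the table, but the catalogue entry places it on the backbone at the N terminus of the insert, which would fit the gap between the intron and the annotated HNF4A reading frame. The record does not state which HNF4A isoform is encoded. HNF4A is a nuclear receptor transcription factor that controls hepatic gene expression. The construct allows its overexpression in mammalian cells, with detection or immunoprecipitation through the Myc epitope. It was deposited in connection with work on Wnt/β-catenin regulation of amino acid metabolism in liver cancer cells.
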