Features (pLannotate 1.2.2; 16 found; start..end, strand, type, name):
      8..28      -  misc_feature   MCS (fragment): pUC18/19 multiple cloning site
     27..330     +  enhancer       CMV enhancer: human cytomegalovirus immediate early enhancer
    331..534     +  promoter       CMV promoter: human cytomegalovirus (CMV) immediate early promoter
    672..768     +  intron         SV40 intron: modified SV40 intron with splice donor and acceptor sites
    895..2316    +  CDS            HNF4A: HNF4A_HUMAN - Also known as HNF4, NR2A1, TCF14. Experimental evidence at protein level: Swiss-Prot protein existence level 1. Transcriptional regulator which controls the expression of hepatic genes during the transition of endodermal cells to hepatic progenitor cells, facilitating the recruitment of RNA pol II to the promoters of target genes (PubMed:30597922). Activates the transcription of CYP2C38 (By similarity). Represses the CLOCK- ARNTL/BMAL1 transcriptional activity and is essential for circadian rhythm maintenance and period regulation in the liver and colon cells (PubMed:30530698). F
   2348..2482    -  polyA_signal   SV40 poly(A) signal: SV40 polyadenylation signal
   2617..2633    -  protein_bind   lac operator: The lac repressor binds to the lac operator to inhibit transcription in E. coli. This inhibition can be relieved by adding lactose or isopropyl-β-D-thiogalactopyranoside (IPTG). lac repressor encoded by lacI
   2641..2671    -  promoter       lac promoter: promoter for the E. coli lac operon
   2686..2707    -  protein_bind   CAP binding site: CAP binding activates transcription in the presence of cAMP. E. coli catabolite activator protein
   2720..2812    -  CDS            lacI (fragment): lac repressor; lacI; The lac repressor binds to the lac operator to inhibit transcription in E. coli. This inhibition can be relieved by adding lactose or isopropyl-β-D-thiogalactopyranoside (IPTG).
   2995..3583    -  rep_origin     ori: high-copy-number ColE1/pMB1/pBR322/pUC origin of replication
   3754..4614    -  CDS            AmpR: β-lactamase; bla; confers resistance to ampicillin, carbenicillin, and related antibiotics
   4615..4719    -  promoter       AmpR promoter: bla
   4814..4849    +  CDS            rop (fragment): Rop protein, which maintains plasmids at low copy number; rop
   4951..5050    +  misc_feature   bom (fragment): basis of mobility region from pBR322
   5056..2       -  CDS            lacZα (fragment) (across the origin): LacZα fragment of β-galactosidase; lacZ fragment
>Addgene plasmid #219396 | pCMV-Myc-HNF4A | addgene full sequence | sequence record 447940 | Addgene NGS Result
GAGTTCGAGCTTGCATGCCTGCAGGTCGTTACATAACTTACGGTAAATGGCCCGCCTGGCTGACCGCCCA
ACGACCCCCGCCCATTGACGTCAATAATGACGTATGTTCCCATAGTAACGCCAATAGGGACTTTCCATTG
ACGTCAATGGGTGGAGTATTTACGGTAAACTGCCCACTTGGCAGTACATCAAGTGTATCATATGCCAAGT
ACGCCCCCTATTGACGTCAATGACGGTAAATGGCCCGCCTGGCATTATGCCCAGTACATGACCTTATGGG
ACTTTCCTACTTGGCAGTACATCTACGTATTAGTCATCGCTATTACCATGGTGATGCGGTTTTGGCAGTA
CATCAATGGGCGTGGATAGCGGTTTGACTCACGGGGATTTCCAAGTCTCCACCCCATTGACGTCAATGGG
AGTTTGTTTTGGCACCAAAATCAACGGGACTTTCCAAAATGTCGTAACAACTCCGCCCCATTGACGCAAA
TGGGCGGTAGGCGTGTACGGTGGGAGGTCTATATAAGCAGAGCTCGTTTAGTGAACCGTCAGATCGCCTG
GAGACGCCATCCACGCTGTTTTGACCTCCATAGAAGACACCGGGACCGATCCAGCCTCCGGACTCTAGAG
GATCCGGTACTAGAGGAACTGAAAAACCAGAAAGTTAACTGGTAAGTTTAGTCTTTTTGTCTTTTATTTC
AGGTCCCGGATCCGGTGGTGGTGCAAATCAAAGAACTGCTCCTCAGTGGATGTTGCCTTTACTTCTAGGC
CTGTACGGAAGTGTTACTTCTGCTCTAAAAGCTGCGGAATTGTACCCGCGGGCCCACCATGGCATCAATG
CAGAAGCTGATCTCAGAGGAGGACCTGCTTATGGCCATGGAGGCCCGAATTCGGATGCGACTCTCCAAAA
CCCTCGTCGACATGGACATGGCCGACTACAGTGCTGCACTGGACCCAGCCTACACCACCCTGGAATTTGA
GAATGTGCAGGTGTTGACGATGGGCAACGACACGTCCCCATCAGAAGGCACCAACCTCAACGCGCCCAAC
AGCCTGGGTGTCAGCGCCCTGTGTGCCATCTGCGGGGACCGGGCCACGGGCAAACACTACGGTGCCTCGA
GCTGTGACGGCTGCAAGGGCTTCTTCCGGAGGAGCGTGCGGAAGAACCACATGTACTCCTGCAGATTTAG
CCGGCAGTGCGTGGTGGACAAAGACAAGAGGAACCAGTGCCGCTACTGCAGGCTCAAGAAATGCTTCCGG
GCTGGCATGAAGAAGGAAGCCGTCCAGAATGAGCGGGACCGGATCAGCACTCGAAGGTCAAGCTATGAGG
ACAGCAGCCTGCCCTCCATCAATGCGCTCCTGCAGGCGGAGGTCCTGTCCCGACAGATCACCTCCCCCGT
CTCCGGGATCAACGGCGACATTCGGGCGAAGAAGATTGCCAGCATCGCAGATGTGTGTGAGTCCATGAAG
GAGCAGCTGCTGGTTCTCGTTGAGTGGGCCAAGTACATCCCAGCTTTCTGCGAGCTCCCCCTGGACGACC
AGGTGGCCCTGCTCAGAGCCCATGCTGGCGAGCACCTGCTGCTCGGAGCCACCAAGAGATCCATGGTGTT
CAAGGACGTGCTGCTCCTAGGCAATGACTACATTGTCCCTCGGCACTGCCCGGAGCTGGCGGAGATGAGC
CGGGTGTCCATACGCATCCTTGACGAGCTGGTGCTGCCCTTCCAGGAGCTGCAGATCGATGACAATGAGT
ATGCCTACCTCAAAGCCATCATCTTCTTTGACCCAGATGCCAAGGGGCTGAGCGATCCAGGGAAGATCAA
GCGGCTGCGTTCCCAGGTGCAGGTGAGCTTGGAGGACTACATCAACGACCGCCAGTATGACTCGCGTGGC
CGCTTTGGAGAGCTGCTGCTGCTGCTGCCCACCTTGCAGAGCATCACCTGGCAGATGATCGAGCAGATCC
AGTTCATCAAGCTCTTCGGCATGGCCAAGATTGACAACCTGTTGCAGGAGATGCTGCTGGGAGGGTCCCC
CAGCGATGCACCCCATGCCCACCACCCCCTGCACCCTCACCTGATGCAGGAACATATGGGAACCAACGTC
ATCGTTGCCAACACAATGCCCACTCACCTCAGCAACGGACAGATGTGTGAGTGGCCCCGACCCAGGGGAC
AGGCAGCCACCCCTGAGACCCCACAGCCCTCACCGCCAGGTGGCTCAGGGTCTGAGCCCTATAAGCTCCT
GCCGGGAGCCGTCGCCACAATCGTCAAGCCCCTCTCTGCCATCCCCCAGCCGACCATCACCAAGCAGGAA
GTTATCTAGAGATCTCTCGAGGTACCGCGGCCGCGGGGATCCAGACATGATAAGATACATTGATGAGTTT
GGACAAACCACAACTAGAATGCAGTGAAAAAAATGCTTTATTTGTGAAATTTGTGATGCTATTGCTTTAT
TTGTAACCATTATAAGCTGCAATAAACAAGTTAACAACAACAATTGCATTCATTTTATGTTTCAGGTTCA
GGGGGAGGTGTGGGAGGTTTTTTCGGATCCTCTAGAGTCGATCTGCAGGCATGCTAGCTTGGCGTAATCA
TGGTCATAGCTGTTTCCTGTGTGAAATTGTTATCCGCTCACAATTCCACACAACATACGAGCCGGAAGCA
TAAAGTGTAAAGCCTGGGGTGCCTAATGAGTGAGCTAACTCACATTAATTGCGTTGCGCTCACTGCCCGC
TTTCCAGTCGGGAAACCTGTCGTGCCAGCTGCATTAATGAATCGGCCAACGCGCGGGGAGAGGCGGTTTG
CGTATTGGGCGCTCTTCCGCTTCCTCGCTCACTGACTCGCTGCGCTCGGTCGTTCGGCTGCGGCGAGCGG
TATCAGCTCACTCAAAGGCGGTAATACGGTTATCCACAGAATCAGGGGATAACGCAGGAAAGAACATGTG
AGCAAAAGGCCAGCAAAAGGCCAGGAACCGTAAAAAGGCCGCGTTGCTGGCGTTTTTCCATAGGCTCCGC
CCCCCTGACGAGCATCACAAAAATCGACGCTCAAGTCAGAGGTGGCGAAACCCGACAGGACTATAAAGAT
ACCAGGCGTTTCCCCCTGGAAGCTCCCTCGTGCGCTCTCCTGTTCCGACCCTGCCGCTTACCGGATACCT
GTCCGCCTTTCTCCCTTCGGGAAGCGTGGCGCTTTCTCATAGCTCACGCTGTAGGTATCTCAGTTCGGTG
TAGGTCGTTCGCTCCAAGCTGGGCTGTGTGCACGAACCCCCCGTTCAGCCCGACCGCTGCGCCTTATCCG
GTAACTATCGTCTTGAGTCCAACCCGGTAAGACACGACTTATCGCCACTGGCAGCAGCCACTGGTAACAG
GATTAGCAGAGCGAGGTATGTAGGCGGTGCTACAGAGTTCTTGAAGTGGTGGCCTAACTACGGCTACACT
AGAAGAACAGTATTTGGTATCTGCGCTCTGCTGAAGCCAGTTACCTTCGGAAAAAGAGTTGGTAGCTCTT
GATCCGGCAAACAAACCACCGCTGGTAGCGGTGGTTTTTTTGTTTGCAAGCAGCAGATTACGCGCAGAAA
AAAAGGATCTCAAGAAGATCCTTTGATCTTTTCTACGGGGTCTGACGCTCAGTGGAACGAAAACTCACGT
TAAGGGATTTTGGTCATGAGATTATCAAAAAGGATCTTCACCTAGATCCTTTTAAATTAAAAATGAAGTT
TTAAATCAATCTAAAGTATATATGAGTAAACTTGGTCTGACAGTTACCAATGCTTAATCAGTGAGGCACC
TATCTCAGCGATCTGTCTATTTCGTTCATCCATAGTTGCCTGACTCCCCGTCGTGTAGATAACTACGATA
CGGGAGGGCTTACCATCTGGCCCCAGTGCTGCAATGATACCGCGAGACCCACGCTCACCGGCTCCAGATT
TATCAGCAATAAACCAGCCAGCCGGAAGGGCCGAGCGCAGAAGTGGTCCTGCAACTTTATCCGCCTCCAT
CCAGTCTATTAATTGTTGCCGGGAAGCTAGAGTAAGTAGTTCGCCAGTTAATAGTTTGCGCAACGTTGTT
GCCATTGCTACAGGCATCGTGGTGTCACGCTCGTCGTTTGGTATGGCTTCATTCAGCTCCGGTTCCCAAC
GATCAAGGCGAGTTACATGATCCCCCATGTTGTGCAAAAAAGCGGTTAGCTCCTTCGGTCCTCCGATCGT
TGTCAGAAGTAAGTTGGCCGCAGTGTTATCACTCATGGTTATGGCAGCACTGCATAATTCTCTTACTGTC
ATGCCATCCGTAAGATGCTTTTCTGTGACTGGTGAGTACTCAACCAAGTCATTCTGAGAATAGTGTATGC
GGCGACCGAGTTGCTCTTGCCCGGCGTCAATACGGGATAATACCGCGCCACATAGCAGAACTTTAAAAGT
GCTCATCATTGGAAAACGTTCTTCGGGGCGAAAACTCTCAAGGATCTTACCGCTGTTGAGATCCAGTTCG
ATGTAACCCACTCGTGCACCCAACTGATCTTCAGCATCTTTTACTTTCACCAGCGTTTCTGGGTGAGCAA
AAACAGGAAGGCAAAATGCCGCAAAAAAGGGAATAAGGGCGACACGGAAATGTTGAATACTCATACTCTT
CCTTTTTCAATATTATTGAAGCATTTATCAGGGTTATTGTCTCATGAGCGGATACATATTTGAATGTATT
TAGAAAAATAAACAAATAGGGGTTCCGCGCACATTTCCCCGAAAAGTGCCACCTGACGTCTAAGAAACCA
TTATTATCATGACATTAACCTATAAAAATAGGCGTATCACGAGGCCCTTTCGTCTCGCGCGTTTCGGTGA
TGACGGTGAAAACCTCTGACACATGCAGCTCCCGGAGACGGTCACAGCTTGTCTGTAAGCGGATGCCGGG
AGCAGACAAGCCCGTCAGGGCGCGTCAGCGGGTGTTGGCGGGTGTCGGGGCTGGCTTAACTATGCGGCAT
CAGAGCAGATTGTACTGAGAGTGCACCATATGCGGTGTGAAATACCGCACAGATGCGTAAGGAGAAAATA
CCGCATCAGGCGCCATTCGCCATTCAGGCTGCGCAACTGTTGGGAAGGGCGATCGGTGCGGGCCTCTTCG
CTATTACGCCAGCTGGCGAAAGGGGGATGTGCTGCAAGGCGATTAAGTTGGGTAACGCCAGGGTTTTCCC
AGTCACGACGTTGTAAAACGACGGCCAGT
